Addgene plasmid #221337: pET28a-FKBP-GMIP(pLxIS)
Purpose: Overexpression of GMIP pLxIS domain in bacteria
Depositing lab: Jonathan Kagan. Depositing organization: Boston Children's Hospital. Publication: pLxIS-containing domains are biochemically flexible regulators of interferons and metabolism. Landau LM, Chaudhary N, Tien YC, Rogozinska M, Joshi S, Yao C, Crowley J, Hullahalli K, Campbell IW, Waldor MK, Haigis M, Kagan JC. Mol Cell. 2024 Jul 11;84(13):2436-2454.e10. doi: 10.1016/j.molcel.2024.05.030. Epub 2024 Jun 25. PubMed 38925114.
Backbone
  Vector backbone: pET28a
  Vector type: Bacterial Expression
Growth in bacteria
  Bacterial resistance: Kanamycin, 50 μg/mL
  Growth temperature: 37°C
  Growth strain: NEB Stable
  Copy number: High Copy
Gene/Insert
  Gene/Insert name: GMIP pLxIS domain
  Species: M. musculus (mouse)
  Entrez Gene: Gmip (a.k.a. 5031419I10Rik)
  Promoter: T7
  Tag / fusion protein: 6xHis-4xFKBP (N terminal on insert)
  Cloning method: Restriction Enzyme; 5′ cloning site BamHI (not destroyed); 3′ cloning site EcoRI (not destroyed)
  Sequencing primers: 5′ n/a
Terms and licenses: Academic/Nonprofit Terms; Industry Terms: Not Available to Industry
How to cite: pET28a-FKBP-GMIP(pLxIS) was a gift from Jonathan Kagan (Addgene plasmid # 221337 ; http://n2t.net/addgene:221337 ; RRID:Addgene_221337)
