[The description below was written by a language model from this plasmid's Addgene catalogue record and pLannotate feature annotations shown in this document.]
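Description:
pET28a-FKBP-GMIP(pLxIS) is a bacterial expression plasmid built on the pET28a backbone for overproducing the pLxIS-containing domain of mouse GMIP, a RhoA GTPase-activating protein, in E. coli. The sequenced record is about 6.9 kb. It is selected with kanamycin through an aph(3')-Ia resistance gene and replicates from a ColE1/pBR322-type origin. The backbone also carries the bom and rop elements and an f1 origin. The catalogue lists the plasmid as high copy, although rop is generally associated with reduced copy number.

Expression is driven by a T7 promoter with an adjacent lac operator, followed by the phage T7 gene 10 ribosome binding site and closed by the T7 terminator. A plasmid-borne lacI gene supplies repressor, so transcription needs a host providing T7 RNA polymerase and can be induced with IPTG. The open reading frame begins with an N-terminal His tag, which the annotation tool picks up as a fragment of a composite tag, followed by thrombin and TEV protease cleavage sites. Next come tandem FKBP12-type domains, described in the catalogue as 4xFKBP. The automated annotation labels one repeat as human FKBP1A and two others as fragments of fungal FKBP homologues, and it leaves a gap where a further repeat presumably sits, which probably reflects sequence-diversified copies rather than different source genes. The Gmip fragment was cloned between BamHI and EcoRI downstream of the repeats. A vector-derived His-tag sequence lies after the insert, but the record does not show whether it is translated.

FKBP repeats are commonly used for ligand-induced oligomerization, although the record states only overexpression of the domain as the purpose, presumably for purification and biochemical study.
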