Features (pLannotate 1.2.2; 25 found; start..end, strand, type, name):
     13..336     +  CDS            FKBP1A: FKB1A_HUMAN - Also known as FKBP1, FKBP12. Experimental evidence at protein level: Swiss-Prot protein existence level 1. Keeps in an inactive conformation TGFBR1, the TGF-beta type I serine/threonine kinase receptor, preventing TGF-beta receptor activation in absence of ligand. Recruits SMAD7 to ACVR1B which prevents the association of SMAD2 and SMAD3 with the activin receptor complex, thereby blocking the activin signal. May modulate the RYR1 calcium channel activity. PPIases accelerate the folding of proteins. It catalyzes the cis-trans isomerization of proline imidic peptide bonds in oligop
    718..1002    +  CDS            FPR2 (fragment): FKBP2_CRYNB - Protein inferred from homology: Swiss-Prot protein existence level 3. PPIases accelerate the folding of proteins. It catalyzes the cis-trans isomerization of proline imidic peptide bonds in oligopeptides (By similarity). From Cryptococcus neoformans var. neoformans serotype D (strain B-3501A) (Filobasidiella neoformans).
    997..1311    +  CDS            FPR1 (fragment): FKBP_CANGA - Experimental evidence at protein level: Swiss-Prot protein existence level 1. PPIases accelerate the folding of proteins. It catalyzes the cis-trans isomerization of proline imidic peptide bonds in oligopeptides (By similarity). From Candida glabrata (strain ATCC 2001 / CBS 138 / JCM 3761 / NBRC 0622 / NRRL Y-65) (Yeast) (Torulopsis glabrata).
   1336..1608    +  CDS            Gmip (fragment): GMIP_MOUSE - Experimental evidence at protein level: Swiss-Prot protein existence level 1. Stimulates, in vitro and in vivo, the GTPase activity of RhoA. From Mus musculus (Mouse).
   1634..1651    +  CDS            9xHis (fragment): 9xHis affinity tag
   1661..1710    +  CDS            SET1 (fragment): solubility-enhancement tag derived from T7 phage gene 10B
   1718..1765    +  terminator     T7 terminator: transcription terminator for bacteriophage T7 RNA polymerase
   1802..2230    +  rep_origin     f1 ori (sequence partly withheld): f1 bacteriophage origin of replication; arrow indicates direction of (+) strand synthesis
   2283..2340    +  promoter       AmpR promoter (fragment): bla
   2349..3164    -  CDS            KanR: aminoglycoside phosphotransferase; aph(3')-Ia; confers resistance to kanamycin in bacteria or G418 (Geneticin®) in eukaryotes
   3286..3874    +  rep_origin     ori: high-copy-number ColE1/pMB1/pBR322/pUC origin of replication
   4060..4199    -  misc_feature   bom: basis of mobility region from pBR322
   4301..4492    -  CDS            rop: Rop protein, which maintains plasmids at low copy number; rop
   4509..4889    +  CDS            YPB1_ECOLX: Protein predicted: Swiss-Prot protein existence level 4. From Escherichia coli.
   4961..5252    -  CDS            TcR (fragment): tetracycline efflux protein; tet; confers resistance to tetracycline
   5267..5288    -  protein_bind   CAP binding site: CAP binding activates transcription in the presence of cAMP. E. coli catabolite activator protein
   5301..6383    -  CDS            lacI: lac repressor; lacI; The lac repressor binds to the lac operator to inhibit transcription in E. coli. This inhibition can be relieved by adding lactose or isopropyl-β-D-thiogalactopyranoside (IPTG).
   6384..6461    -  promoter       lacI promoter: lacI
   6469..6748    -  CDS            TcR (fragment): tetracycline efflux protein; tet; confers resistance to tetracycline
   6770..6788    +  promoter       T7 promoter: promoter for bacteriophage T7 RNA polymerase
   6789..6813    +  protein_bind   lac operator: The lac repressor binds to the lac operator to inhibit transcription in E. coli. This inhibition can be relieved by adding lactose or isopropyl-β-D-thiogalactopyranoside (IPTG). lac repressor encoded by lacI
   6828..6850    +  RBS            RBS: efficient ribosome binding site from bacteriophage T7 gene 10 (Olins and Rangwala, 1989)
   6869..6885    +  CDS            capTEV™ (fragment): composite tag for in vivo biotinylation, TEV protease cleavage, and 6xHis tagging
   6896..6913    +  CDS            thrombin site: thrombin recognition and cleavage site
   6920..6940    +  CDS            TEV site: tobacco etch virus (TEV) protease recognition and cleavage site
>Addgene plasmid #221337 | pET28a-FKBP-GMIP(pLxIS) | addgene full sequence | sequence record 438864 | Addgene NGS Result
GGATCCGCCACCATGGGCGTTCAAGTAGAAACAATATCTCCAGGAGACGGGCGTACATTTCCTAAGCGTG
GCCAAACTTGCGTAGTCCATTATACCGGCATGCTGGAGGACGGTAAGAAGGTCGATAGCTCTAGAGACCG
TAACAAACCTTTCAAATTTATGCTGGGGAAACAGGAGGTTATCCGTGGTTGGGAGGAAGGCGTGGCCCAA
ATGTCCGTTGGGCAGCGTGCTAAGTTAACCATCTCGCCAGATTACGCATATGGGGCTACAGGCCATCCTG
GGATCATTCCCCCGCATGCGACACTTGTGTTTGATGTAGAGCTGTTGAAGTTGGAGACGCGGGGAGTTCA
AGTCGAAACGATTTCACCAGGTGATGGACGCACCTTTCCTAAACGGGGACAAACGTGCGTCGTGCATTAC
ACCGGTATGCTGGAAGACGGCAAGAAAGTCGATTCAAGCCGCGATAGAAATAAACCCTTCAAATTCATGC
TTGGAAAACAGGAAGTAATACGCGGATGGGAAGAGGGTGTGGCGCAAATGTCTGTCGGGCAAAGAGCTAA
ACTGACAATAAGTCCTGATTACGCGTACGGTGCGACTGGGCACCCTGGTATCATTCCGCCGCACGCGACA
CTTGTCTTCGACGTCGAGTTACTTAAGCTTGAGACGCGGGGGGTGCAGGTAGAGACTATTTCGCCCGGTG
ACGGAAGAACTTTCCCAAAGCGGGGACAGACCTGTGTTGTCCACTACACTGGGATGTTGGAGGATGGTAA
GAAAGTTGACTCAAGTCGTGATCGCAACAAACCCTTTAAGTTTATGCTTGGGAAGCAGGAAGTCATCAGA
GGTTGGGAAGAAGGCGTAGCTCAGATGTCAGTGGGACAACGGGCCAAATTAACCATCAGTCCAGACTACG
CCTACGGAGCCACCGGTCACCCAGGGATCATACCACCTCACGCAACCTTAGTGTTCGATGTGGAACTTTT
AAAGTTAGAGACGCGCGGTGTACAAGTGGAAACAATCAGTCCAGGGGATGGGAGAACATTCCCCAAAAGA
GGCCAGACGTGTGTCGTGCACTATACGGGGATGTTAGAAGATGGGAAAAAGGTCGATTCGTCACGCGACC
GCAACAAACCGTTTAAATTCATGTTGGGAAAGCAGGAGGTGATTCGCGGCTGGGAGGAAGGTGTGGCACA
GATGAGCGTGGGCCAGAGAGCAAAACTGACTATCTCTCCTGATTATGCCTACGGCGCGACGGGCCACCCT
GGCATAATTCCACCCCACGCTACCCTGGTATTCGATGTCGAGCTTCTGAAGCTTGAGGGTGCTGGGGCTG
GGGCTATGGACTCAGCGGAGACAGAGCTAACCCCAGCTCCTGAGGGCAGGAAGAGATACAGTGACATCTT
CCAGAGCCTGGACAACCTCGAGATATCATTGGGGAACGTAACTTTTGATCCCCTGGCTGGAGACCCTGTA
CGCAGAGAAGACCTGGAGCCTGACAAAGCTGACACAGCCACAGTGGTGACTGAGGAGAACAGTGAAGCCA
GTAGTTGGCGGGATCTCTCCCCAGAAGGTCCTGCACCCCTCACAGAGTGATAAGAATTCGAGCTCCGTCG
ACAAGCTTGCGGCCGCACTCGAGCACCACCACCACCACCACTGAGATCCGGCTGCTAACAAAGCCCGAAA
GGAAGCTGAGTTGGCTGCTGCCACCGCTGAGCAATAACTAGCATAACCCCTTGGGGCCTCTAAACGGGTC
TTGAGGGGTTTTTTGCTGAAAGGAGGAACTATATCCGGATTGGCGAATGGG
[124 nt withheld, positions 1802-1925]
C
[91 nt withheld, positions 1927-2017]
A
[49 nt withheld, positions 2019-2067]
CCTTTGACGTTGGAGTCCACGTTCTTT
[37 nt withheld, positions 2095-2131]
ACCCTATCTCGGTCTATTCTTTTGATTTATAAGGGATTTTGCCGATTTCGGCCTATTGGTTAAAAAATGA
GCTGATTTAACAAAAATTTAACGCGAATTTTAACAAAATATTAACGCTTACAATTTAGGTGGCACTTTTC
GGGGAAATGTGCGCGGAACCCCTATTTGTTTATTTTTCTAAATACATTCAAATATGTATCCGCTCATGAA
TTAATTCTTAGAAAAACTCATCGAGCATCAAATGAAACTGCAATTTATTCATATCAGGATTATCAATACC
ATATTTTTGAAAAAGCCGTTTCTGTAATGAAGGAGAAAACTCACCGAGGCAGTTCCATAGGATGGCAAGA
TCCTGGTATCGGTCTGCGATTCCGACTCGTCCAACATCAATACAACCTATTAATTTCCCCTCGTCAAAAA
TAAGGTTATCAAGTGAGAAATCACCATGAGTGACGACTGAATCCGGTGAGAATGGCAAAAGTTTATGCAT
TTCTTTCCAGACTTGTTCAACAGGCCAGCCATTACGCTCGTCATCAAAATCACTCGCATCAACCAAACCG
TTATTCATTCGTGATTGCGCCTGAGCGAGACGAAATACGCGATCGCTGTTAAAAGGACAATTACAAACAG
GAATCGAATGCAACCGGCGCAGGAACACTGCCAGCGCATCAACAATATTTTCACCTGAATCAGGATATTC
TTCTAATACCTGGAATGCTGTTTTCCCGGGGATCGCAGTGGTGAGTAACCATGCATCATCAGGAGTACGG
ATAAAATGCTTGATGGTCGGAAGAGGCATAAATTCCGTCAGCCAGTTTAGTCTGACCATCTCATCTGTAA
CATCATTGGCAACGCTACCTTTGCCATGTTTCAGAAACAACTCTGGCGCATCGGGCTTCCCATACAATCG
ATAGATTGTCGCACCTGATTGCCCGACATTATCGCGAGCCCATTTATACCCATATAAATCAGCATCCATG
TTGGAATTTAATCGCGGCCTAGAGCAAGACGTTTCCCGTTGAATATGGCTCATAACACCCCTTGTATTAC
TGTTTATGTAAGCAGACAGTTTTATTGTTCATGACCAAAATCCCTTAACGTGAGTTTTCGTTCCACTGAG
CGTCAGACCCCGTAGAAAAGATCAAAGGATCTTCTTGAGATCCTTTTTTTCTGCGCGTAATCTGCTGCTT
GCAAACAAAAAAACCACCGCTACCAGCGGTGGTTTGTTTGCCGGATCAAGAGCTACCAACTCTTTTTCCG
AAGGTAACTGGCTTCAGCAGAGCGCAGATACCAAATACTGTCCTTCTAGTGTAGCCGTAGTTAGGCCACC
ACTTCAAGAACTCTGTAGCACCGCCTACATACCTCGCTCTGCTAATCCTGTTACCAGTGGCTGCTGCCAG
TGGCGATAAGTCGTGTCTTACCGGGTTGGACTCAAGACGATAGTTACCGGATAAGGCGCAGCGGTCGGGC
TGAACGGGGGGTTCGTGCACACAGCCCAGCTTGGAGCGAACGACCTACACCGAACTGAGATACCTACAGC
GTGAGCTATGAGAAAGCGCCACGCTTCCCGAAGGGAGAAAGGCGGACAGGTATCCGGTAAGCGGCAGGGT
CGGAACAGGAGAGCGCACGAGGGAGCTTCCAGGGGGAAACGCCTGGTATCTTTATAGTCCTGTCGGGTTT
CGCCACCTCTGACTTGAGCGTCGATTTTTGTGATGCTCGTCAGGGGGGCGGAGCCTATGGAAAAACGCCA
GCAACGCGGCCTTTTTACGGTTCCTGGCCTTTTGCTGGCCTTTTGCTCACATGTTCTTTCCTGCGTTATC
CCCTGATTCTGTGGATAACCGTATTACCGCCTTTGAGTGAGCTGATACCGCTCGCCGCAGCCGAACGACC
GAGCGCAGCGAGTCAGTGAGCGAGGAAGCGGAAGAGCGCCTGATGCGGTATTTTCTCCTTACGCATCTGT
GCGGTATTTCACACCGCAATGGTGCACTCTCAGTACAATCTGCTCTGATGCCGCATAGTTAAGCCAGTAT
ACACTCCGCTATCGCTACGTGACTGGGTCATGGCTGCGCCCCGACACCCGCCAACACCCGCTGACGCGCC
CTGACGGGCTTGTCTGCTCCCGGCATCCGCTTACAGACAAGCTGTGACCGTCTCCGGGAGCTGCATGTGT
CAGAGGTTTTCACCGTCATCACCGAAACGCGCGAGGCAGCTGCGGTAAAGCTCATCAGCGTGGTCGTGAA
GCGATTCACAGATGTCTGCCTGTTCATCCGCGTCCAGCTCGTTGAGTTTCTCCAGAAGCGTTAATGTCTG
GCTTCTGATAAAGCGGGCCATGTTAAGGGCGGTTTTTTCCTGTTTGGTCACTGATGCCTCCGTGTAAGGG
GGATTTCTGTTCATGGGGGTAATGATACCGATGAAACGAGAGAGGATGCTCACGATACGGGTTACTGATG
ATGAACATGCCCGGTTACTGGAACGTTGTGAGGGTAAACAACTGGCGGTATGGATGCGGCGGGACCAGAG
AAAAATCACTCAGGGTCAATGCCAGCGCTTCGTTAATACAGATGTAGGTGTTCCACAGGGTAGCCAGCAG
CATCCTGCGATGCAGATCCGGAACATAATGGTGCAGGGCGCTGACTTCCGCGTTTCCAGACTTTACGAAA
CACGGAAACCGAAGACCATTCATGTTGTTGCTCAGGTCGCAGACGTTTTGCAGCAGCAGTCGCTTCACGT
TCGCTCGCGTATCGGTGATTCATTCTGCTAACCAGTAAGGCAACCCCGCCAGCCTAGCCGGGTCCTCAAC
GACAGGAGCACGATCATGCGCACCCGTGGGGCCGCCATGCCGGCGATAATGGCCTGCTTCTCGCCGAAAC
GTTTGGTGGCGGGACCAGTGACGAAGGCTTGAGCGAGGGCGTGCAAGATTCCGAATACCGCAAGCGACAG
GCCGATCATCGTCGCGCTCCAGCGAAAGCGGTCCTCGCCGAAAATGACCCAGAGCGCTGCCGGCACCTGT
CCTACGAGTTGCATGATAAAGAAGACAGTCATAAGTGCGGCGACGATAGTCATGCCCCGCGCCCACCGGA
AGGAGCTGACTGGGTTGAAGGCTCTCAAGGGCATCGGTCGAGATCCCGGTGCCTAATGAGTGAGCTAACT
TACATTAATTGCGTTGCGCTCACTGCCCGCTTTCCAGTCGGGAAACCTGTCGTGCCAGCTGCATTAATGA
ATCGGCCAACGCGCGGGGAGAGGCGGTTTGCGTATTGGGCGCCAGGGTGGTTTTTCTTTTCACCAGTGAG
ACGGGCAACAGCTGATTGCCCTTCACCGCCTGGCCCTGAGAGAGTTGCAGCAAGCGGTCCACGCTGGTTT
GCCCCAGCAGGCGAAAATCCTGTTTGATGGTGGTTAACGGCGGGATATAACATGAGCTGTCTTCGGTATC
GTCGTATCCCACTACCGAGATATCCGCACCAACGCGCAGCCCGGACTCGGTAATGGCGCGCATTGCGCCC
AGCGCCATCTGATCGTTGGCAACCAGCATCGCAGTGGGAACGATGCCCTCATTCAGCATTTGCATGGTTT
GTTGAAAACCGGACATGGCACTCCAGTCGCCTTCCCGTTCCGCTATCGGCTGAATTTGATTGCGAGTGAG
ATATTTATGCCAGCCAGCCAGACGCAGACGCGCCGAGACAGAACTTAATGGGCCCGCTAACAGCGCGATT
TGCTGGTGACCCAATGCGACCAGATGCTCCACGCCCAGTCGCGTACCGTCTTCATGGGAGAAAATAATAC
TGTTGATGGGTGTCTGGTCAGAGACATCAAGAAATAACGCCGGAACATTAGTGCAGGCAGCTTCCACAGC
AATGGCATCCTGGTCATCCAGCGGATAGTTAATGATCAGCCCACTGACGCGTTGCGCGAGAAGATTGTGC
ACCGCCGCTTTACAGGCTTCGACGCCGCTTCGTTCTACCATCGACACCACCACGCTGGCACCCAGTTGAT
CGGCGCGAGATTTAATCGCCGCGACAATTTGCGACGGCGCGTGCAGGGCCAGACTGGAGGTGGCAACGCC
AATCAGCAACGACTGTTTGCCCGCCAGTTGTTGTGCCACGCGGTTGGGAATGTAATTCAGCTCCGCCATC
GCCGCTTCCACTTTTTCCCGCGTTTTCGCAGAAACGTGGCTGGCCTGGTTCACCACGCGGGAAACGGTCT
GATAAGAGACACCGGCATACTCTGCGACATCGTATAACGTTACTGGTTTCACATTCACCACCCTGAATTG
ACTCTCTTCCGGGCGCTATCATGCCATACCGCGAAAGGTTTTGCGCCATTCGATGGTGTCCGGGATCTCG
ACGCTCTCCCTTATGCGACTCCTGCATTAGGAAGCAGCCCAGTAGTAGGTTGAGGCCGTTGAGCACCGCC
GCCGCAAGGAATGGTGCATGCAAGGAGATGGCGCCCAACAGTCCCCCGGCCACGGGGCCTGCCACCATAC
CCACGCCGAAACAAGCGCTCATGAGCCCGAAGTGGCGAGCCCGATCTTCCCCATCGGTGATGTCGGCGAT
ATAGGCGCCAGCAACCGCACCTGTGGCGCCGGTGATGCCGGCCACGATGCGTCCGGCGTAGAGGATCGAG
ATCTCGATCCCGCGAAATTAATACGACTCACTATAGGGGAATTGTGAGCGGATAACAATTCCCCTCTAGA
AATAATTTTGTTTAACTTTAAGAAGGAGATATACCATGGGCAGCAGCCATCATCATCATCATCACAGCAG
CGGCCTGGTGCCGCGCGGCAGCCATATGGAAAACCTGTATTTTCAGGGC
